Addgene plasmid #152955: pGBW-m4133488
Purpose: Mammalian expression plasmid for SARS-CoV-2 leader protein
Depositing lab: Ginkgo Bioworks & Benjie Chen. Depositing organization: Ginkgo Bioworks.
Backbone
  Vector backbone: pTwist_CMV_6
  Backbone size w/o insert (bp): 4180
  Vector type: Mammalian Expression
Growth in bacteria
  Bacterial resistance: Ampicillin, 100 μg/mL
  Growth temperature: 37°C
  Growth strain: DH5alpha
  Copy number: High Copy
Gene/Insert
  Gene/Insert name: SARS-CoV-2 leader protein
  Species: Severe acute respiratory syndrome coronavirus 2
  Insert size (bp): 536
  Mutation: wt
  Entrez Gene: ORF1ab (a.k.a. GU280_gp01)
  Promoter: CMV
  Tag / fusion protein: Cleavable TEV;HA (C terminal on backbone)
  Cloning method: Unknown
Resource information
  A portion of this plasmid was derived from a plasmid made by: GinkgoBioworks
Depositor comments: NCBI reference sequence: YP_009725297.1
How to cite: pGBW-m4133488 was a gift from Ginkgo Bioworks & Benjie Chen (Addgene plasmid # 152955 ; http://n2t.net/addgene:152955 ; RRID:Addgene_152955)
