[The description below was written by a language model from this plasmid's Addgene catalogue record and pLannotate feature annotations shown in this document.]
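Description:
pGBW-m4133488 is a mammalian expression plasmid built on the pTwist_CMV_6 backbone that carries the wild-type coding sequence for the SARS-CoV-2 leader protein, the N-terminal cleavage product of the ORF1ab/ORF1a replicase polyprotein (commonly called nsp1). In bacteria it is maintained through a high-copy ColE1/pUC-type origin and selected with ampicillin via a full-length β-lactamase (AmpR) gene. A short additional bla fragment is also annotated near the origin and appears to be a backbone remnant.

The roughly 540 bp viral insert sits at the start of the sequence record, immediately downstream of the CMV immediate-early enhancer and promoter elements that wrap around the end of the circular map. The automated annotation detects the enhancer plus a truncated CMV promoter form and a small promoter fragment, while the catalogue simply lists the promoter as CMV. The annotation matches the insert to the SARS-CoV-2 replicase polyprotein 1a. The nsp10 functional text attached to that hit is generic to the polyprotein database entry and does not describe this fragment. According to the catalogue, the backbone supplies a C-terminal TEV-cleavable HA tag, although neither element is called out in the feature table. An SV40 polyadenylation signal lies downstream of the insert, annotated on the opposite strand. The expression unit and the bacterial module are flanked by T7 and rrnG transcription terminators, a synthetic poly(A) signal upstream of the enhancer, and 5' and 3' β-globin insulator elements, an arrangement that limits transcriptional read-through between modules.

The plasmid is suited to transient expression of the HA-tagged leader protein in mammalian cells, allowing detection or affinity capture through the epitope tag and tag removal with TEV protease.
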