Features (pLannotate 1.2.2; 16 found; start..end, strand, type, name):
      5..544     +  CDS            R1A_SARS2 (fragment) (sequence partly withheld): Experimental evidence at protein level: Swiss-Prot protein existence level 1. [Non-structural protein 10]: Plays a pivotal role in viral transcription by stimulating both nsp14 3'-5' exoribonuclease and nsp16 2'-O-methyltransferase activities. Therefore plays an essential role in viral mRNAs cap methylation. From Severe acute respiratory syndrome coronavirus 2 (2019-nCoV) (SARS-CoV-2).
    645..766     -  polyA_signal   SV40 poly(A) signal: SV40 polyadenylation signal
    789..858     -  CDS            large T antigen (fragment): large T antigen from SV40 (simian virus 40)
    881..927     +  terminator     T7 terminator: transcription terminator for bacteriophage T7 RNA polymerase
    957..1093    +  terminator     rrnG terminator: transcription terminator from the E. coli ribosomal RNA rrnG operon (Albrechtsen et al., 1991)
   1138..1209    +  misc_feature   3' β-globin insulator: insulator downstream of the human β-globin locus (Farrell et al., 2002)
   1435..2023    -  rep_origin     ori: high-copy-number ColE1/pMB1/pBR322/pUC origin of replication
   2195..2259    -  CDS            bla(M) (fragment): β-lactamase lacking the signal sequence; bla(M); allows cytosolic expression of β-lactamase
   2769..3629    +  CDS            AmpR: β-lactamase; bla; confers resistance to ampicillin, carbenicillin, and related antibiotics
   3642..3778    +  terminator     rrnG terminator: transcription terminator from the E. coli ribosomal RNA rrnG operon (Albrechtsen et al., 1991)
   3930..4001    +  misc_feature   5' β-globin insulator: insulator upstream of the human β-globin locus (Farrell et al., 2002)
   4006..4052    -  terminator     T7 terminator: transcription terminator for bacteriophage T7 RNA polymerase
   4070..4118    -  polyA_signal   poly(A) signal: synthetic polyadenylation signal
   4199..4502    +  enhancer       CMV enhancer: human cytomegalovirus immediate early enhancer
   4575..4592    -  promoter       CMV promoter (fragment): human cytomegalovirus (CMV) immediate early promoter
   4655..4706    +  promoter       CMVd2 promoter: truncated human cytomegalovirus (CMV) immediate early promoter that yields moderately reduced expression relative to the full-length promoter
>Addgene plasmid #152955 | pGBW-m4133488 | depositor full sequence | sequence record 295967 | Full Sequence
CACCATGGAGTCTCTCGTTCCCGGCTTTAAT
[348 nt withheld, positions 32-379]
AACGGAAATAAGGGGGCTGGTGGCCATAGCTATGGGGCAGACCTGAAGTCTTTCGATCTGGGCGACGAGC
TGGGCACCGACCCATATGAGGATTTCCAGGAAAACTGGAACACAAAACACAGCTCCGGGGTAACTCGCGA
GCTAATGCGAGAATTGAATGGAGGGGAAAACCTTTACTTTCAGTCGTACCCCTATGACGTACCAGATTAT
GCGTAAGCTAGCTTGACTGACTGAGATACAGCGTACCTTCAGCTCACAGACATGATAAGATACATTGATG
AGTTTGGACAAACCACAACTAGAATGCAGTGAAAAAAATGCTTTATTTGTGAAATTTGTGATGCTATTGC
TTTATTTGTAACCATTATAAGCTGCAATAAACAAGTTAACAACAACAATTGCATTCATTTTATGTTTCAG
GTTCAGGGGGAGGTGTGGGAGGTTTTTTAAAGCAAGTAAAACCTCTACAAATGTGGTATTGGCCCATCTC
TATCGGTATCGTAGCATAACCCCTTGGGGCCTCTAAACGGGTCTTGAGGGGTTTTTTGTGCCCCTCGGGC
CGGATTGCTATCTACCGGCATTGGCGCAGAAAAAAATGCCTGATGCGACGCTGCGCGTCTTATACTCCCA
CATATGCCAGATTCAGCAACGGATACGGCTTCCCCAACTTGCCCACTTCCATACGTGTCCTCCTTACCAG
AAATTTATCCTTAAGGTCGTCAGCTATCCTGCAGGCGATCTCTCGATTTCGATCAAGACATTCCTTTAAT
GGTCTTTTCTGGACACCACTAGGGGTCAGAAGTAGTTCATCAAACTTTCTTCCCTCCCTAATCTCATTGG
TTACCTTGGGCTATCGAAACTTAATTAACCAGTCAAGTCAGCTACTTGGCGAGATCGACTTGTCTGGGTT
TCGACTACGCTCAGAATTGCGTCAGTCAAGTTCGATCTGGTCCTTGCTATTGCACCCGTTCTCCGATTAC
GAGTTTCATTTAAATCATGTGAGCAAAAGGCCAGCAAAAGGCCAGGAACCGTAAAAAGGCCGCGTTGCTG
GCGTTTTTCCATAGGCTCCGCCCCCCTGACGAGCATCACAAAAATCGACGCTCAAGTCAGAGGTGGCGAA
ACCCGACAGGACTATAAAGATACCAGGCGTTTCCCCCTGGAAGCTCCCTCGTGCGCTCTCCTGTTCCGAC
CCTGCCGCTTACCGGATACCTGTCCGCCTTTCTCCCTTCGGGAAGCGTGGCGCTTTCTCATAGCTCACGC
TGTAGGTATCTCAGTTCGGTGTAGGTCGTTCGCTCCAAGCTGGGCTGTGTGCACGAACCCCCCGTTCAGC
CCGACCGCTGCGCCTTATCCGGTAACTATCGTCTTGAGTCCAACCCGGTAAGACACGACTTATCGCCACT
GGCAGCAGCCACTGGTAACAGGATTAGCAGAGCGAGGTATGTAGGCGGTGCTACAGAGTTCTTGAAGTGG
TGGCCTAACTACGGCTACACTAGAAGAACAGTATTTGGTATCTGCGCTCTGCTGAAGCCAGTTACCTTCG
GAAAAAGAGTTGGTAGCTCTTGATCCGGCAAACAAACCACCGCTGGTAGCGGTGGTTTTTTTGTTTGCAA
GCAGCAGATTACGCGCAGAAAAAAAGGATCTCAAGAAGATCCTTTGATCTTTTCTACGGGGTCTGACGCT
CAGTGGAACGAAAACTCACGTTAAGGGATTTTGGTCATGAGATTATCAAAAAGGATCTTCACCTAGATCC
TTTTAAATTAAAAATGAAGTTTTAAATCAATCTAAAGTATATATGAGTAAACTTGGTCTGACAGTTACCA
ATGCTTAATCAGTGAGGCACCTATCTCAGCGATCTGTCTATTTCGTTCATCCATAGTTGCATTTAAATTT
CCGAACTCTCCAAGGCCCTCGTCGGAAAATCTTCAAACCTTTCGTCCGATCCATCTTGCAGGCTACCTCT
CGAACGAACTATCGCAAGTCTCTTGGCCGGCCTTGCGCCTTGGCTATTGCTTGGCAGCGCCTATCGCCAG
GTATTACTCCAATCCCGAATATCCGAGATCGGGATCACCCGAGAGAAGTTCAACCTACATCCTCAATCCC
GATCTATCCGAGATCCGAGGAATATCGAAATCGGGGCGCGCCTGGTGTACCGAGAACGATCCTCTCAGTG
CGAGTCTCGACGATCCATATCGTTGCTTGGCAGTCAGCCAGTCGGAATCCAGCTTGGGACCCAGGAAGTC
CAATCGTCAGATATTGTACTCAAGCCTGGTCACGGCAGCGTACCGATCTGTTTAAACCTAGATATTGATA
GTCTGATCGGTCAACGTATAATCGAGTCCTAGCTTTTGCAAACATCTATCAAGAGACAGGATCAGCAGGA
GGCTTTCGCATGAGTATTCAACATTTCCGTGTCGCCCTTATTCCCTTTTTTGCGGCATTTTGCCTTCCTG
TTTTTGCTCACCCAGAAACGCTGGTGAAAGTAAAAGATGCTGAAGATCAGTTGGGTGCGCGAGTGGGTTA
CATCGAACTGGATCTCAACAGCGGTAAGATCCTTGAGAGTTTTCGCCCCGAAGAACGCTTTCCAATGATG
AGCACTTTTAAAGTTCTGCTATGTGGCGCGGTATTATCCCGTATTGACGCCGGGCAAGAGCAACTCGGTC
GCCGCATACACTATTCTCAGAATGACTTGGTTGAGTATTCACCAGTCACAGAAAAGCATCTTACGGATGG
CATGACAGTAAGAGAATTATGCAGTGCTGCCATAACCATGAGTGATAACACTGCGGCCAACTTACTTCTG
ACAACGATTGGAGGACCGAAGGAGCTAACCGCTTTTTTGCACAACATGGGGGATCATGTAACTCGCCTTG
ATCGTTGGGAACCGGAGCTGAATGAAGCCATACCAAACGACGAGCGTGACACCACGATGCCTGTAGCAAT
GGCAACAACCTTGCGTAAACTATTAACTGGCGAACTACTTACTCTAGCTTCCCGGCAACAGTTGATAGAC
TGGATGGAGGCGGATAAAGTTGCAGGACCACTTCTGCGCTCGGCCCTTCCGGCTGGCTGGTTTATTGCTG
ATAAATCTGGAGCCGGTGAGCGTGGGTCTCGCGGTATCATTGCAGCACTGGGGCCAGATGGTAAGCCCTC
CCGTATCGTAGTTATCTACACGACGGGGAGTCAGGCAACTATGGATGAACGAAATAGACAGATCGCTGAG
ATAGGTGCCTCACTGATTAAGCATTGGTAACCGATTCTAGGTGCATTGGCGCAGAAAAAAATGCCTGATG
CGACGCTGCGCGTCTTATACTCCCACATATGCCAGATTCAGCAACGGATACGGCTTCCCCAACTTGCCCA
CTTCCATACGTGTCCTCCTTACCAGAAATTTATCCTTAAGATCCCGAATCGTTTAAACTCGACTCTGGCT
CTATCGAATCTCCGTCGTTTCGAGCTTACGCGAACAGCCGTGGCGCTCATTTGCTCGTCGGGCATCGAAT
CTCGTCAGCTATCGTCAGCTTACCTTTTTGGCAGCGATCGCGGCTCCCGACATCTTGGACCATTAGCTCC
ACAGGTATCTTCTTCCCTCTAGTGGTCATAACAGCAGCTTCAGCTACCTCTCAATTCAAAAAACCCCTCA
AGACCCGTTTAGAGGCCCCAAGGGGTTATGCTATCAATCGTTGCGTTACACACACAAAAAACCAACACAC
ATCCATCTTCGATGGATAGCGATTTTATTATCTAACTGCTGATCGAGTGTAGCCAGATCTAGTAATCAAT
TACGGGGTCATTAGTTCATAGCCCATATATGGAGTTCCGCGTTACATAACTTACGGTAAATGGCCCGCCT
GGCTGACCGCCCAACGACCCCCGCCCATTGACGTCAATAATGACGTATGTTCCCATAGTAACGCCAATAG
GGACTTTCCATTGACGTCAATGGGTGGAGTATTTACGGTAAACTGCCCACTTGGCAGTACATCAAGTGTA
TCATATGCCAAGTACGCCCCCTATTGACGTCAATGACGGTAAATGGCCCGCCTGGCATTATGCCCAGTAC
ATGACCTTATGGGACTTTCCTACTTGGCAGTACATCTACGTATTAGTCATCGCTATTACCATGCTGATGC
GGTTTTGGCAGTACATCAATGGGCGTGGATAGCGGTTTGACTCACGGGGATTTCCAAGTCTCCACCCCAT
TGACGTCAATGGGAGTTTGTTTTGGCACCAAAATCAACGGGACTTTCCAAAATGTCGTAACAACTCCGCC
CCATTGACGCAAATGGGCGGTAGGCGTGTACGGTGGGAGGTCTATATAAGCAGAGCTGGTTTAGTGAACC
GTCAGATCAGATCTTTGTCGATCCTACCATCCACTCGACACACCCGCCAGCGGCCGC
